Addgene plasmid #148121: pcDNA3.1-MS2-HA-HshnRNPH1_1-184_Z
Purpose: Mammalian Expression of HshnRNPH1_1-184
Depositing lab: Elisa Izaurralde. Depositing organization: Max Planck Institute for Developmental Biology.
Backbone
  Vector backbone: Unknown
  Vector type: Mammalian Expression
Growth in bacteria
  Bacterial resistance: Ampicillin, 100 μg/mL
  Growth temperature: 37°C
  Growth strain: DH5alpha
  Copy number: High Copy
Gene/Insert
  Gene/Insert name: HshnRNPH1_1-184
  Species: H. sapiens (human)
  Mutation: one silent mutation compared to the sequence given by NCBI:NM_005520.2 or Uniprot.: P31943
  Entrez Gene: HNRNPH1 (a.k.a. HNRPH, HNRPH1, NEDCDS, hnRNPH)
  Cloning method: Unknown
Terms and licenses: Academic/Nonprofit Terms; Industry Terms: Not Available to Industry
Depositor comments: Plasmids from this collection were made available to the research community and donated after the lab closed. Please note that the sequence provided by the depositing laboratory may be theoretical/predicted or based on Sanger sequencing results. There may be discrepancies between sequencing results obtained by Addgene and the depositor sequence. If an Addgene verified sequence is not available, please contact before placing your order to request that our lab fully sequence the plasmid.
How to cite: pcDNA3.1-MS2-HA-HshnRNPH1_1-184_Z was a gift from Elisa Izaurralde (Addgene plasmid # 148121 ; http://n2t.net/addgene:148121 ; RRID:Addgene_148121)
