[The description below was written by a language model from this plasmid's Addgene catalogue record and pLannotate feature annotations shown in this document.]
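Description:
pcDNA3.1-MS2-HA-HshnRNPH1_1-184_Z is a 6,426 nt mammalian expression plasmid. The catalogue lists the backbone as unknown, although the name and the annotated layout are consistent with a pcDNA3.1-type vector. In E. coli it is maintained at high copy from a ColE1/pUC-type origin and selected with ampicillin through the β-lactamase gene and its own promoter. An f1 origin is also present. For selection in mammalian cells, an SV40 enhancer/early promoter drives a neomycin phosphotransferase gene followed by an SV40 polyadenylation signal. The short hits annotated as bom, HIV-1 LTR, ble, lacI and lac promoter/operator sequences are fragments and most likely backbone remnants rather than functional parts.

The expression cassette uses the human CMV immediate-early enhancer and promoter and ends with the bovine growth hormone polyadenylation signal. It encodes an N-terminal bacteriophage MS2 coat protein, then an HA epitope (annotated as a 27 nt fragment of a 3xHA feature, the length of a single HA tag), then residues 1–184 of human hnRNP H1. This fragment carries one silent mutation relative to the reference sequence. T7 and SP6 promoters flank the insert. hnRNP H1 is a heterogeneous nuclear ribonucleoprotein involved in regulating pre-mRNA alternative splicing. Because the MS2 coat protein binds a specific RNA stem-loop, such a fusion can be recruited to a reporter transcript carrying MS2 binding sites, and the HA tag allows the protein to be detected. This design suits tethering assays that test the effect of this N-terminal portion on a bound mRNA, though the record states the purpose only as mammalian expression of the fragment. The depositor sequence may be theoretical or based on Sanger reads.
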