Features (pLannotate 1.2.2; 23 found; start..end, strand, type, name):
     28..80      -  misc_feature   bom (fragment): basis of mobility region from pBR322
    235..614     +  enhancer       CMV enhancer: human cytomegalovirus immediate early enhancer
    615..818     +  promoter       CMV promoter: human cytomegalovirus (CMV) immediate early promoter
    814..847     +  LTR            5' LTR (truncated) (fragment): truncated 5' long terminal repeat (LTR) from HIV-1
    863..881     +  promoter       T7 promoter: promoter for bacteriophage T7 RNA polymerase
    904..1290    +  CDS            MS2: bacteriophage MS2 coat protein binds to a specific stem-loop structure in the viral RNA (Peabody, 1993)
   1333..1359    +  CDS            3xHA (fragment): three tandem HA epitope tags
   1399..1965    +  CDS            HNRNPH1 (fragment): HNRH1_HUMAN - Also known as HNRPH, HNRPH1. Experimental evidence at protein level: Swiss-Prot protein existence level 1. This protein is a component of the heterogeneous nuclear ribonucleoprotein (hnRNP) complexes which provide the substrate for the processing events that pre-mRNAs undergo before becoming functional, translatable mRNAs in the cytoplasm. Mediates pre-mRNA alternative splicing regulation. Inhibits, together with CUGBP1, insulin receptor (IR) pre-mRNA exon 11 inclusion in myoblast. Binds to the IR RNA. Binds poly(RG). From Homo sapiens (Human).
   1982..2000    -  promoter       SP6 promoter: promoter for bacteriophage SP6 RNA polymerase
   2026..2250    +  polyA_signal   bGH poly(A) signal: bovine growth hormone polyadenylation signal
   2254..2275    +  promoter       SV40 promoter (fragment): SV40 enhancer and early promoter
   2296..2724    +  rep_origin     f1 ori (sequence partly withheld): f1 bacteriophage origin of replication; arrow indicates direction of (+) strand synthesis
   2738..3067    +  promoter       SV40 promoter: SV40 enhancer and early promoter
   3134..3925    +  CDS            neo: KKA2_KLEPN - Also known as kan, nptII. Experimental evidence at protein level: Swiss-Prot protein existence level 1. Resistance to kanamycin, neomycin, paromomycin, ribostamycin, butirosin and gentamicin B. From Klebsiella pneumoniae.
   3949..4107    +  CDS            ble (fragment): BLE_KLEPN - Experimental evidence at protein level: Swiss-Prot protein existence level 1. Binding protein with a strong affinity to the bleomycin family of antibiotics. Binds to CL990; an antimitotic-antibiotic compound. From Klebsiella pneumoniae.
   4102..4223    +  polyA_signal   SV40 poly(A) signal: SV40 polyadenylation signal
   4296..4312    -  protein_bind   lac operator: The lac repressor binds to the lac operator to inhibit transcription in E. coli. This inhibition can be relieved by adding lactose or isopropyl-β-D-thiogalactopyranoside (IPTG). lac repressor encoded by lacI
   4320..4350    -  promoter       lac promoter: promoter for the E. coli lac operon
   4365..4386    -  protein_bind   CAP binding site: CAP binding activates transcription in the presence of cAMP. E. coli catabolite activator protein
   4399..4491    -  CDS            lacI (fragment): lac repressor; lacI; The lac repressor binds to the lac operator to inhibit transcription in E. coli. This inhibition can be relieved by adding lactose or isopropyl-β-D-thiogalactopyranoside (IPTG).
   4674..5259    -  rep_origin     ori: high-copy-number ColE1/pMB1/pBR322/pUC origin of replication
   5430..6290    -  CDS            AmpR: β-lactamase; bla; confers resistance to ampicillin, carbenicillin, and related antibiotics
   6291..6395    -  promoter       AmpR promoter: bla
>Addgene plasmid #148121 | pcDNA3.1-MS2-HA-HshnRNPH1_1-184_Z | depositor full sequence | sequence record 290568 | Full Sequence
GACGGATCGGGAGATCTCCCGATCCCCTATGGTGCACTCTCAGTACAATCTGCTCTGATGCCGCATAGTT
AAGCCAGTATCTGCTCCCTGCTTGTGTGTTGGAGGTCGCTGAGTAGTGCGCGAGCAAAATTTAAGCTACA
ACAAGGCAAGGCTTGACCGACAATTGCATGAAGAATCTGCTTAGGGTTAGGCGTTTTGCGCTGCTTCGCG
ATGTACGGGCCAGATATACGCGTTGACATTGATTATTGACTAGTTATTAATAGTAATCAATTACGGGGTC
ATTAGTTCATAGCCCATATATGGAGTTCCGCGTTACATAACTTACGGTAAATGGCCCGCCTGGCTGACCG
CCCAACGACCCCCGCCCATTGACGTCAATAATGACGTATGTTCCCATAGTAACGCCAATAGGGACTTTCC
ATTGACGTCAATGGGTGGAGTATTTACGGTAAACTGCCCACTTGGCAGTACATCAAGTGTATCATATGCC
AAGTACGCCCCCTATTGACGTCAATGACGGTAAATGGCCCGCCTGGCATTATGCCCAGTACATGACCTTA
TGGGACTTTCCTACTTGGCAGTACATCTACGTATTAGTCATCGCTATTACCATGGTGATGCGGTTTTGGC
AGTACATCAATGGGCGTGGATAGCGGTTTGACTCACGGGGATTTCCAAGTCTCCACCCCATTGACGTCAA
TGGGAGTTTGTTTTGGCACCAAAATCAACGGGACTTTCCAAAATGTCGTAACAACTCCGCCCCATTGACG
CAAATGGGCGGTAGGCGTGTACGGTGGGAGGTCTATATAAGCAGAGCTCTCTGGCTAACTAGAGAACCCA
CTGCTTACTGGCTTATCGAAATTAATACGACTCACTATAGGGAGACCCAAGCTTGCCACCATGGCTTCTA
ACTTTACTCAGTTCGTTCTCGTCGACAATGGCGGAACTGGCGACGTGACTGTCGCCCCAAGCAACTTCGC
TAACGGGGTCGCTGAATGGATCAGCTCTAACTCGCGATCACAGGCTTACAAAGTAACCTGTAGCGTTCGT
CAGAGCTCTGCGCAGAATCGCAAATACACCATCAAAGTCGAGGTGCCTAAAGTGGCAACCCAGACTGTTG
GTGGTGAAGAGCTTCCTGTAGCCGGATGGAGATCTTACTTAAATATGGAACTAACCATTCCAATTTTCGC
CACGAATTCCGACTGCGAGCTTATTGTTAAGGCAATGCAAGGTCTCCTAAAAGATGGAAACCCGATTCCC
TCGGCCATCGCGGCCAACTCCGGCATCTACGGAGGTGGAGGTGGATCTGGTGGATCTCCTCCACATATGG
CTTACCCATACGATGTTCCAGATTACGCTCCTCCAAAGCTTGGATCCGAATTCCCGGGTCGACTCGAGAT
GATGTTGGGCACGGAAGGTGGAGAGGGATTCGTGGTGAAGGTCCGGGGCTTGCCCTGGTCTTGCTCGGCC
GATGAAGTGCAGAGGTTTTTTTCTGACTGCAAAATTCAAAATGGGGCTCAAGGTATTCGTTTCATCTACA
CCAGAGAAGGCAGACCAAGTGGCGAGGCTTTTGTTGAACTTGAATCAGAAGATGAAGTCAAATTGGCCCT
GAAAAAAGACAGAGAAACTATGGGACACAGATATGTTGAAGTATTCAAGTCAAACAACGTTGAAATGGAT
TGGGTGTTGAAGCATACTGGTCCAAATAGTCCTGACACGGCCAATGATGGCTTTGTACGGCTTAGAGGAC
TTCCCTTTGGATGTAGCAAGGAAGAAATTGTTCAGTTCTTCTCAGGGTTGGAAATCGTGCCAAATGGGAT
AACATTGCCGGTGGACTTCCAGGGGAGGAGTACGGGGGAGGCCTTCGTGCAGTTTGCTTCACAGGAAATA
GCTGAAAAGGCTCTAAAGAAACACAAGGAAAGAATAGGGCACAGGTATATTGAAATCTTTTAATCTAGAG
CGGCCGCCTAGAGGGCCCTATTCTATAGTGTCACCTAAATGCTAGAGCTCGCTGATCAGCCTCGACTGTG
CCTTCTAGTTGCCAGCCATCTGTTGTTTGCCCCTCCCCCGTGCCTTCCTTGACCCTGGAAGGTGCCACTC
CCACTGTCCTTTCCTAATAAAATGAGGAAATTGCATCGCATTGTCTGAGTAGGTGTCATTCTATTCTGGG
GGGTGGGGTGGGGCAGGACAGCAAGGGGGAGGATTGGGAAGACAATAGCAGGCATGCTGGGGATGCGGTG
GGCTCTATGGCTTCTGAGGCGGAAAGAACCAGCTGGGGCTCTAGGGGGTATCCCC
[124 nt withheld, positions 2296-2419]
C
[91 nt withheld, positions 2421-2511]
A
[49 nt withheld, positions 2513-2561]
CCTTTGACGTTGGAGTCCACGTTCTTT
[37 nt withheld, positions 2589-2625]
ACCCTATCTCGGTCTATTCTTTTGATTTATAAGGGATTTTGCCGATTTCGGCCTATTGGTTAAAAAATGA
GCTGATTTAACAAAAATTTAACGCGAATTAATTCTGTGGAATGTGTGTCAGTTAGGGTGTGGAAAGTCCC
CAGGCTCCCCAGCAGGCAGAAGTATGCAAAGCATGCATCTCAATTAGTCAGCAACCAGGTGTGGAAAGTC
CCCAGGCTCCCCAGCAGGCAGAAGTATGCAAAGCATGCATCTCAATTAGTCAGCAACCATAGTCCCGCCC
CTAACTCCGCCCATCCCGCCCCTAACTCCGCCCAGTTCCGCCCATTCTCCGCCCCATGGCTGACTAATTT
TTTTTATTTATGCAGAGGCCGAGGCCGCCTCTGCCTCTGAGCTATTCCAGAAGTAGTGAGGAGGCTTTTT
TGGAGGCCTAGGCTTTTGCAAAAAGCTCCCGGGAGCTTGTATATCCATTTTCGGATCTGATCAAGAGACA
GGATGAGGATCGTTTCGCATGATTGAACAAGATGGATTGCACGCAGGTTCTCCGGCCGCTTGGGTGGAGA
GGCTATTCGGCTATGACTGGGCACAACAGACAATCGGCTGCTCTGATGCCGCCGTGTTCCGGCTGTCAGC
GCAGGGGCGCCCGGTTCTTTTTGTCAAGACCGACCTGTCCGGTGCCCTGAATGAACTGCAGGACGAGGCA
GCGCGGCTATCGTGGCTGGCCACGACGGGCGTTCCTTGCGCAGCTGTGCTCGACGTTGTCACTGAAGCGG
GAAGGGACTGGCTGCTATTGGGCGAAGTGCCGGGGCAGGATCTCCTGTCATCTCACCTTGCTCCTGCCGA
GAAAGTATCCATCATGGCTGATGCAATGCGGCGGCTGCATACGCTTGATCCGGCTACCTGCCCATTCGAC
CACCAAGCGAAACATCGCATCGAGCGAGCACGTACTCGGATGGAAGCCGGTCTTGTCGATCAGGATGATC
TGGACGAAGAGCATCAGGGGCTCGCGCCAGCCGAACTGTTCGCCAGGCTCAAGGCGCGCATGCCCGACGG
CGAGGATCTCGTCGTGACCCATGGCGATGCCTGCTTGCCGAATATCATGGTGGAAAATGGCCGCTTTTCT
GGATTCATCGACTGTGGCCGGCTGGGTGTGGCGGACCGCTATCAGGACATAGCGTTGGCTACCCGTGATA
TTGCTGAAGAGCTTGGCGGCGAATGGGCTGACCGCTTCCTCGTGCTTTACGGTATCGCCGCTCCCGATTC
GCAGCGCATCGCCTTCTATCGCCTTCTTGACGAGTTCTTCTGAGCGGGACTCTGGGGTTCGAAATGACCG
ACCAAGCGACGCCCAACCTGCCATCACGAGATTTCGATTCCACCGCCGCCTTCTATGAAAGGTTGGGCTT
CGGAATCGTTTTCCGGGACGCCGGCTGGATGATCCTCCAGCGCGGGGATCTCATGCTGGAGTTCTTCGCC
CACCCCAACTTGTTTATTGCAGCTTATAATGGTTACAAATAAAGCAATAGCATCACAAATTTCACAAATA
AAGCATTTTTTTCACTGCATTCTAGTTGTGGTTTGTCCAAACTCATCAATGTATCTTATCATGTCTGTAT
ACCGTCGACCTCTAGCTAGAGCTTGGCGTAATCATGGTCATAGCTGTTTCCTGTGTGAAATTGTTATCCG
CTCACAATTCCACACAACATACGAGCCGGAAGCATAAAGTGTAAAGCCTGGGGTGCCTAATGAGTGAGCT
AACTCACATTAATTGCGTTGCGCTCACTGCCCGCTTTCCAGTCGGGAAACCTGTCGTGCCAGCTGCATTA
ATGAATCGGCCAACGCGCGGGGAGAGGCGGTTTGCGTATTGGGCGCTCTTCCGCTTCCTCGCTCACTGAC
TCGCTGCGCTCGGTCGTTCGGCTGCGGCGAGCGGTATCAGCTCACTCAAAGGCGGTAATACGGTTATCCA
CAGAATCAGGGGATAACGCAGGAAAGAACATGTGAGCAAAAGGCCAGCAAAAGGCCAGGAACCGTAAAAA
GGCCGCGTTGCTGGCGTTTTTCCATAGGCTCCGCCCCCCTGACGAGCATCACAAAAATCGACGCTCAAGT
CAGAGGTGGCGAAACCCGACAGGACTATAAAGATACCAGGCGTTTCCCCCTGGAAGCTCCCTCGTGCGCT
CTCCTGTTCCGACCCTGCCGCTTACCGGATACCTGTCCGCCTTTCTCCCTTCGGGAAGCGTGGCGCTTTC
TCATAGCTCACGCTGTAGGTATCTCAGTTCGGTGTAGGTCGTTCGCTCCAAGCTGGGCTGTGTGCACGAA
CCCCCCGTTCAGCCCGACCGCTGCGCCTTATCCGGTAACTATCGTCTTGAGTCCAACCCGGTAAGACACG
ACTTATCGCCACTGGCAGCAGCCACTGGTAACAGGATTAGCAGAGCGAGGTATGTAGGCGGTGCTACAGA
GTTCTTGAAGTGGTGGCCTAACTACGGCTACACTAGAAGAACAGTATTTGGTATCTGCGCTCTGCTGAAG
CCAGTTACCTTCGGAAAAAGAGTTGGTAGCTCTTGATCCGGCAAACAAACCACCGCTGGTAGCGGTTTTT
TTGTTTGCAAGCAGCAGATTACGCGCAGAAAAAAAGGATCTCAAGAAGATCCTTTGATCTTTTCTACGGG
GTCTGACGCTCAGTGGAACGAAAACTCACGTTAAGGGATTTTGGTCATGAGATTATCAAAAAGGATCTTC
ACCTAGATCCTTTTAAATTAAAAATGAAGTTTTAAATCAATCTAAAGTATATATGAGTAAACTTGGTCTG
ACAGTTACCAATGCTTAATCAGTGAGGCACCTATCTCAGCGATCTGTCTATTTCGTTCATCCATAGTTGC
CTGACTCCCCGTCGTGTAGATAACTACGATACGGGAGGGCTTACCATCTGGCCCCAGTGCTGCAATGATA
CCGCGAGACCCACGCTCACCGGCTCCAGATTTATCAGCAATAAACCAGCCAGCCGGAAGGGCCGAGCGCA
GAAGTGGTCCTGCAACTTTATCCGCCTCCATCCAGTCTATTAATTGTTGCCGGGAAGCTAGAGTAAGTAG
TTCGCCAGTTAATAGTTTGCGCAACGTTGTTGCCATTGCTACAGGCATCGTGGTGTCACGCTCGTCGTTT
GGTATGGCTTCATTCAGCTCCGGTTCCCAACGATCAAGGCGAGTTACATGATCCCCCATGTTGTGCAAAA
AAGCGGTTAGCTCCTTCGGTCCTCCGATCGTTGTCAGAAGTAAGTTGGCCGCAGTGTTATCACTCATGGT
TATGGCAGCACTGCATAATTCTCTTACTGTCATGCCATCCGTAAGATGCTTTTCTGTGACTGGTGAGTAC
TCAACCAAGTCATTCTGAGAATAGTGTATGCGGCGACCGAGTTGCTCTTGCCCGGCGTCAATACGGGATA
ATACCGCGCCACATAGCAGAACTTTAAAAGTGCTCATCATTGGAAAACGTTCTTCGGGGCGAAAACTCTC
AAGGATCTTACCGCTGTTGAGATCCAGTTCGATGTAACCCACTCGTGCACCCAACTGATCTTCAGCATCT
TTTACTTTCACCAGCGTTTCTGGGTGAGCAAAAACAGGAAGGCAAAATGCCGCAAAAAAGGGAATAAGGG
CGACACGGAAATGTTGAATACTCATACTCTTCCTTTTTCAATATTATTGAAGCATTTATCAGGGTTATTG
TCTCATGAGCGGATACATATTTGAATGTATTTAGAAAAATAAACAAATAGGGGTTCCGCGCACATTTCCC
CGAAAAGTGCCACCTGACGTC
